Addgene plasmid #22726: pMXs-p53P275S
Depositing lab: Shinya Yamanaka. Depositing organization: Kyoto University, Center for iPS Cell Research and Application. Publication: Suppression of induced pluripotent stem cell generation by the p53-p21 pathway. Hong H, Takahashi K, Ichisaka T, Aoi T, Kanagawa O, Nakagawa M, Okita K, Yamanaka S. Nature. 2009 Aug 27. 460(7259):1132-5. 10.1038/nature08235 PubMed 19668191.
Backbone
  Vector backbone: pMXs-gw
  Backbone size w/o insert (bp): 4600
  Vector type: Mammalian Expression, Retroviral
Growth in bacteria
  Bacterial resistance: Ampicillin, 100 μg/mL
  Growth temperature: 37°C
  Growth strain: DH5alpha
  Copy number: High Copy
Gene/Insert
  Gene/Insert name: Trp53 (alt name: p53)
  Species: M. musculus (mouse)
  Insert size (bp): 1252
  Mutation: P275S
  Entrez Gene: Trp53 (a.k.a. Tp53, bbl, bfy, bhy, p44, p53)
  Cloning method: Restriction Enzyme; 5′ cloning site attB1 (unknown if destroyed); 3′ cloning site attB2 (unknown if destroyed)
  Sequencing primers: 5′ pMX-S1811; 3′ pMXs-AS3200
Resource information
  A portion of this plasmid was derived from a plasmid made by: pMXs is from Dr. Toshio Kitamura of the University of Tokyo, the Institute of Medical Science. If you use this plasmid in a paper, please cite: Retrovirus-mediated gene transfer and expression cloning: powerful tools in functional genomics. Exp Hematol. 2003 Nov;31(11):1007-14. Kitamura T, Koshino Y, Shibata F, Oki T, Nakajima H, Nosaka T, Kumagai H.
Terms and licenses: Academic/Nonprofit Terms; Industry Terms: Not Available to Industry
Depositor comments: additional article reference: de Vries, A. et al. Targeted point mutations of p53 lead to dominant-negative inhibition of wild-type p53 function. Proc Natl Acad Sci U S A. 2002 Mar 5;99(5):2948-53. Epub 2002 Feb 26.
How to cite: pMXs-p53P275S was a gift from Shinya Yamanaka (Addgene plasmid # 22726 ; http://n2t.net/addgene:22726 ; RRID:Addgene_22726)
