[The description below was written by a language model from this plasmid's Addgene catalogue record.]
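Description:
pMXs-p53P275S is a retroviral mammalian expression plasmid built on pMXs-gw, a Gateway-adapted version of the pMXs vector (backbone about 4.6 kb without insert). It is maintained in E. coli as a high-copy plasmid under ampicillin selection. No mammalian selection marker is listed, and no feature table is provided, so individual elements cannot be confirmed from the record. pMXs-family vectors are generally Moloney murine leukemia virus-derived. In these vectors the insert lies between long terminal repeats, downstream of a packaging signal, and the 5′ LTR drives its transcription. When the plasmid is introduced into a packaging cell line, the LTR-flanked genome is packaged into replication-defective virus. That virus integrates stably into dividing target cells.

The insert is a roughly 1.25 kb mouse Trp53 (p53) cDNA carrying the P275S point mutation. It is flanked by attB1 and attB2 sites, which is consistent with transfer into the destination vector by Gateway recombination, although the record labels the cloning method as restriction enzyme. No epitope tag or reporter is recorded. The depositor's comments cite work on targeted p53 point mutations that inhibit wild-type p53 in a dominant-negative manner, which suggests this mutant is intended to suppress endogenous p53 activity when overexpressed.

The associated publication concerns suppression of induced pluripotent stem cell generation by the p53–p21 pathway. The likely use is therefore retroviral delivery of the mutant p53 into somatic cells, probably alongside reprogramming factors, to test how blocking p53 function affects reprogramming. It could also serve more generally as a tool for interfering with p53 function in mammalian cells.
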