>Addgene plasmid #22726 | pMXs-p53P275S | addgene partial sequence | sequence record 28565 | 22726 with pMXs-AS3200 (TTATCGTCGACCACTGTGCTGCTG)
ACTAATGGATTTCCTTACGCGAAATACGGGCAGACATGGCCTGCCCGGTTATTATTATTTTTGACACCCG
ACCAACTGGTAATGGTAGCGACCGGCGCTCAGCTGGAATATCACCACTTTGTACAAGAAAGCTGGGTCGG
CGCGCCCACCCTTGTGTCTCAGCCCTGAAGTCATAAGACAGCAAGGAGAGGGGGAGGCTGGTGATGGGGA
CGGGATGCAAAGGCAGTCAGTCTGAGTCAGGCCCCACTTTCTTGACCATTGTTTTTTTATGGCGGGAAGT
AGACTGGCCCTTCTTGGTCTTCAGGTAGCTGGAGTGAGCCCTGCTGTCTCCAGACTCCTCTGTAGCATGG
GCATCCTTTAACTCTAAGGCCTCATTCATCTCCCGGAACATCTCGAAGCGTTTACGCCCGCGGATCTTGA
GGGTGAAATACTCTCCATCAAGTGGTTTTTTCTTTTGCGGGGGAGAGGCGCTTGTGCAGGTGGGCAGCGC
TCTCTTTGCGCTCCCTGGGGGCAGTTCAGGGCAAAGGACTTCCTTTTTGCGGAAATTTTCTTCTTCTGTA
CGGCGGTCTCTCCCAGAGCAGGCACAAACACGAACCTCAAAGCTGTCCCGTCCAT
