>Addgene plasmid #22726 | pMXs-p53P275S | addgene partial sequence | sequence record 28566 | 22726 with pMX-S1811 (GACGGCATCGCAGCTTGGATACAC)
GCCCGNAAGCNCCGACCCGGGGGTGGACCATCCTCTAGACTGCCGGATCTAGCTAGTTAATTAAGGATCC
CAGTGTGGTGGTACGGGAAATCACAAGTTTGTACAAAAAAGCAGGCTCCGCGGCCGCCCCCTTCACCAGG
ATGACTGCCATGGAGGAGTCACAGTCGGATATCAGCCTCGAGCTCCCTCTGAGCCAGGAGACATTTTCAG
GCTTATGGAAACTACTTCCTCCAGAAGATATCCTGCCATCACCTCACTGCATGGACGATCTGTTGCTGCC
CCAGGATGTTGAGGAGTTTTTTGAAGGCCCAAGTGAAGCCCTCCGAGTGTCAGGAGCTCCTGCAGCACAG
GACCCTGTCACCGAGACCCCTGGGCCAGTGGCCCCTGCCCCAGCCACTCCATGGCCCCTGTCATCTTTTG
TCCCTTCTCAAAAAACTTACCAGGGCAACTATGGCTTCCACCTGGGCTTCCTGCAGTCTGGGACAGCCAA
GTCTGTTATGTGCACGTACTCTCCTCCCCTCAATAAGCTATTCTGCCAGCTGGCGAAGACGTGCCCTGTG
CAGTTGTGGGTCAGCGCCACACCTCCAGCTGGGAGCCGTGTCCGCGCCATGGCCATCTACAAGAAGTCAC
AGCACATGACGGAGGTCGTGAGACGCTGCCCCCACCATGAGCGCTGCTCCGATGGTGATGGCCTGGCTCC
TCCCCAGCATCTTATCCGGGTGGAAGGAAT
